Addgene plasmid #193941: pBa.PEX3-tdTomato-FKBP
Purpose: Mammalian expression of tdTomato-tagged PEX3
Depositing lab: Marvin Bentley. Depositing organization: Rensselaer Polytechnic Institute. Publication: KAP is the neuronal organelle adaptor for Kinesin-2 KIF3AB and KIF3AC. Garbouchian A, Montgomery A, Gilbert SP, Bentley M. Mol Biol Cell. 2022 Oct 6:mbcE22080336. doi: 10.1091/mbc.E22-08-0336. PubMed 36200888.
Backbone
  Vector backbone: pBeta Actin--tdTomato-FKBP
  Vector type: Mammalian Expression
Growth in bacteria
  Bacterial resistance: Ampicillin, 100 μg/mL
  Growth temperature: 37°C
  Growth strain: NEB Stable
  Copy number: High Copy
Gene/Insert
  Gene/Insert name: PEX3
  Species: H. sapiens (human)
  Insert size (bp): 1116
  Entrez Gene: PEX3 (a.k.a. PBD10A, PBD10B, TRG18)
  Promoter: Chicken Beta actin
  Tag / fusion protein: tdTomato (C terminal on backbone)
  Cloning method: Restriction Enzyme; 5′ cloning site Unknown (unknown if destroyed)
Terms and licenses: Academic/Nonprofit Terms; Industry Terms: Not Available to Industry
Depositor comments: pBa vector is susceptible to recombination and should not be grown in fast growing bacteria or cloned using recombination.
How to cite: pBa.PEX3-tdTomato-FKBP was a gift from Marvin Bentley (Addgene plasmid # 193941 ; http://n2t.net/addgene:193941 ; RRID:Addgene_193941)
