[The description below was written by a language model from this plasmid's Addgene catalogue record and pLannotate feature annotations shown in this document.]
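Description:
pBa.PEX3-tdTomato-FKBP is a mammalian expression plasmid of about 9 kb built on the pBeta Actin–tdTomato-FKBP backbone. It is propagated in E. coli through a high-copy ColE1/pUC-type origin and selected with ampicillin via the β-lactamase gene. Remnants of lac regulatory elements, lacZα, rop and bom from earlier cloning vectors are also annotated but have no stated function here. The depositor notes that the pBa backbone is prone to recombination, which is why a recombination-stabilising bacterial strain is listed and why recombination-based cloning is discouraged.

The expression cassette is driven by the chicken β-actin promoter followed by a chimeric chicken β-actin/rabbit β-globin intron, an arrangement that supports strong constitutive transcription in mammalian cells. Downstream lies a 1,116 bp PEX3 open reading frame, catalogued as human. The automated annotation labels it by its closest match to mouse Pex3, which probably reflects database homology rather than a different origin, though the record does not resolve this. PEX3 is a peroxisomal membrane protein that docks PEX19 and is needed for peroxisome membrane biogenesis. It is fused at its C terminus to the orange-red tandem-dimer fluorescent protein tdTomato and then to an FKBP domain, annotated as the F36V variant (DmrB) that binds synthetic dimerizer ligands. A short SV40 large T antigen fragment and the SV40 polyadenylation signal close the unit.

The fusion thus labels peroxisomes fluorescently while displaying a ligand-inducible dimerization handle. Given the associated study of kinesin-2 organelle adaptors in neurons, it is likely used to recruit partner proteins to peroxisomes on demand and to monitor the resulting organelle movement, although the stated purpose is simply expression of tdTomato-tagged PEX3.
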