Features (pLannotate 1.2.2; 17 found; start..end, strand, type, name):
      1..276     +  promoter       chicken β-actin promoter: No description available
    277..1246    +  intron         chimeric intron: chimera between introns from chicken β-actin and rabbit β-globin
   1302..2417    +  CDS            Pex3: PEX3_MOUSE - Experimental evidence at protein level: Swiss-Prot protein existence level 1. Involved in peroxisome biosynthesis and integrity. Assembles membrane vesicles before the matrix proteins are translocated. As a docking factor for PEX19, is necessary for the import of peroxisomal membrane proteins in the peroxisomes. From Mus musculus (Mouse).
   2451..3878    +  CDS            tdTomato: tdTomato is a basic (constitutively fluorescent) orange fluorescent protein published in 2004, derived from Discosoma sp.. It is reported to be a somewhat slowly-maturing tandem dimer with low acid sensitivity.
   3945..4265    +  CDS            DmrB: F36V mutant of FK506-binding protein FKBP12 binds synthetic ligands that do not bind wild-type FKBP
   4279..4362    +  CDS            large T antigen (fragment): large T antigen from SV40 (simian virus 40)
   4385..4519    +  polyA_signal   SV40 poly(A) signal: SV40 polyadenylation signal
   4574..4590    -  protein_bind   lac operator: The lac repressor binds to the lac operator to inhibit transcription in E. coli. This inhibition can be relieved by adding lactose or isopropyl-β-D-thiogalactopyranoside (IPTG). lac repressor encoded by lacI
   4598..4628    -  promoter       lac promoter: promoter for the E. coli lac operon
   4643..4664    -  protein_bind   CAP binding site: CAP binding activates transcription in the presence of cAMP. E. coli catabolite activator protein
   4677..4769    -  CDS            lacI (fragment): lac repressor; lacI; The lac repressor binds to the lac operator to inhibit transcription in E. coli. This inhibition can be relieved by adding lactose or isopropyl-β-D-thiogalactopyranoside (IPTG).
   4952..5540    -  rep_origin     ori: high-copy-number ColE1/pMB1/pBR322/pUC origin of replication
   5711..6571    -  CDS            AmpR: β-lactamase; bla; confers resistance to ampicillin, carbenicillin, and related antibiotics
   6572..6676    -  promoter       AmpR promoter: bla
   6771..6806    +  CDS            rop (fragment): Rop protein, which maintains plasmids at low copy number; rop
   6908..7007    +  misc_feature   bom (fragment): basis of mobility region from pBR322
   7013..7167    -  CDS            lacZα (fragment): LacZα fragment of β-galactosidase; lacZ fragment
>Addgene plasmid #193941 | pBa.PEX3-tdTomato-FKBP | addgene full sequence | sequence record 380588 | Addgene NGS Result
TCGAGGTGAGCCCCACGTTCTGCTTCACTCTCCCCATCTCCCCCCCCTCCCCACCCCCAATTTTGTATTT
ATTTATTTTTTAATTATTTTGTGCAGCGATGGGGGCGGGGGGGGGGGGGGCGCGCGCCAGGCGGGGCGGG
GCGGGGCGAGGGGCGGGGCGGGGCGAGGCGGAGAGGTGCGGCGGCAGCCAATCAGAGCGGCGCGCTCCGA
AAGTTTCCTTTTATGGCGAGGCGGCGGCGGCGGCGGCCCTATAAAAAGCGAAGCGCGCGGCGGGCGGGAG
TCGCTGCGCGCTGCCTTCGCCCCGTGCCCCGCTCCGCCGCCGCCTCGCGCCGCCCGCCCCGGCTCTGACT
GACCGCGTTACTCCCACAGGTGAGCGGGCGGGACGGCCCTTCTCCTCCGGGCTGTAATTAGCGCTTGGTT
TAATGACGGCTCGTTTCTTTTCTGTGGCTGCGTGAAAGCCTTAAAGGGCTCCGGGAGGGCCCTTTGTGCG
GGGGGGAGCGGCTCGGGGGGTGCGTGCGTGTGTGTGTGCGTGGGGAGCGCCGCGTGCGGCTCCGCGCTGC
CCGGCGGCTGTGAGCGCTGCGGGCGCGGCGCGGGGCTTTGTGCGCTCCGCAGTGTGCGCGAGGGGAGCGC
GGCCGGGGGCGGTGCCCCGCGGTGCGGGGGGGGCTGCGAGGGGAACAAAGGCTGCGTGCGGGGTGTGTGC
GTGGGGGGGTGAGCAGGGGGTGTGGGCGCGGCGGTCGGGCTGTAACCCCCCCCTGCACCCCCCTCCCCGA
GTTGCTGAGCACGGCCCGGCTTCGGGTGCGGGGCTCCGTGCGGGGCGTGGCGCGGGGCTCGCCGTGCCGG
GCGGGGGGTGGCGGCAGGTGGGGGTGCCGGGCGGGGCGGGGCCGCCTCGGGCCGGGGAGGGCTCGGGGGA
GGGGCGCGGCGGCCCCCGGAGCGCCGGCGGCTGTCGAGGCGCGGCGAGCCGCAGCCATTGCCTTTTATGG
TAATCGTGCGAGAGGGCGCAGGGACTTCCTTTGTCCCAAATCTGTGCGGAGCCGAAATCTGGGAGGCGCC
GCCGCACCCCCTCTAGCGGGCGCGGGGCGAAGCGGTGCGGCGCCGGCAGGAAGGAAATGGGCGGGGAGGG
CCTTCGTGCGTCGCCGCGCCGCCGTCCCCTTCTCCATCTCCAGCCTCGGGGCTGTCCGCAGGGGGACGGC
TGCCTTCGGGGGGGACGGGGCAGGGCGGGGTTCGGCTTCTGGCGTGTGACCGGCGGGGTTTATATCTTCC
CTTCTCTGTTCCTCCGCAGCCCCCAAGCTTGGCGCGCCACCATGCTGAGATCAATGTGGAATTTTCTGAA
ACGTCACAAAAAGAAATGCATCTTCCTGGGCACAGTCCTCGGAGGAGTATATATCCTGGGAAAATATGGA
CAGAAAAAAATTAGAGAAATACAAGAAAGAGAAGCTGCAGAATACATTGCCCAAGCTCGGCGACAGTACC
ATTTTGAAAGCAACCAGAGGACTTGCAATATGACAGTGCTGTCCATGCTGCCGACACTGAGAGAGGCCTT
AATGCAGCAGCTCGACTCGGAGAGTCTCACAGCTCTGTTGAAAAGCAGGCCTTCAAACAAGCTGGAAATA
TGGGAGGACCTAAAGATAATAAGTTTCACAAGAAGTATTGTAGCTGTATATAGCACGTGTATGCTGGTGG
TTCTTTTGCGAGTCCAGTTAAACATAATTGGTGGATATATTTACCTGGATAATGCAACAGTTGGCAAAAA
TGGCACTACCGTTCTTGCTCCTCCGGATGTACAGCAGCAGTATTTATCAAGTATTCAACACCTCCTTGGA
GACGGCCTCACAGAGTTGGTCACTGTCATTAAACAAGCTGTACAAAGGATCTTAGGAAGTGTCTCTCTTA
AACATTCCTTGTCCCTTTTGGACTTGGAGCAAAAACTAAAAGAAATCAGAATTCTTGTTGAGCAACATCA
GTCTTCTTGGAATGATAAAGATGTGTCCAGGTCTTCACTGTGCCAGTACATGATGCCAGATGAGGAGACA
CCATTGGCAGCTCAGGCCTATGGGCTTTCTCACAGAGATATCACCACTATTAAACTTCTCAATGAGACAA
GAGACATGCTGGAAAGTCCAGATTTTAGTACAGTTTTGAATACCTGTCTAAACAGAGGCTTCAGTCGGCT
TCTAGACAACATGGCCGAATTCTTTCGACCCACTGAGCAGGACCTACAGCATGGTAACTCCATAAACAGT
CTGTCCAGTGTCAGCCTGCCTTTAGCTAAGATAATTCCCATAGTGAACGGGCAGATCCATTCAGTTTGCA
GTGAGACACCTAGTCATTTTGTGCAGGATCTGCTGATGATGGAACAGGTGAAAGACTTTGCTGCTAACGT
GTACGAAGCGTTTAGTACCCCCCAACAACTGGAGAAAGGCGGCTCCGGAAGCGGAGGCCCTAGGCCTACC
ATGGTGAGCAAGGGCGAGGAGGTCATCAAAGAGTTCATGCGCTTCAAGGTGCGCATGGAGGGCTCCATGA
ACGGCCACGAGTTCGAGATCGAGGGCGAGGGCGAGGGCCGCCCCTACGAGGGCACCCAGACCGCCAAGCT
GAAGGTGACCAAGGGCGGCCCCCTGCCCTTCGCCTGGGACATCCTGTCCCCCCAGTTCATGTACGGCTCC
AAGGCGTACGTGAAGCACCCCGCCGACATCCCCGATTACAAGAAGCTGTCCTTCCCCGAGGGCTTCAAGT
GGGAGCGCGTGATGAACTTCGAGGACGGCGGTCTGGTGACCGTGACCCAGGACTCCTCCCTGCAGGACGG
CACGCTGATCTACAAGGTGAAGATGCGCGGCACCAACTTCCCCCCCGACGGCCCCGTAATGCAGAAGAAG
ACCATGGGCTGGGAGGCCTCCACCGAGCGCCTGTACCCCCGCGACGGCGTGCTGAAGGGCGAGATCCACC
AGGCCCTGAAGCTGAAGGACGGCGGCCACTACCTGGTGGAGTTCAAGACCATCTACATGGCCAAGAAGCC
CGTGCAACTGCCCGGCTACTACTACGTGGACACCAAGCTGGACATCACCTCCCACAACGAGGACTACACC
ATCGTGGAACAGTACGAGCGCTCCGAGGGCCGCCACCACCTGTTCCTGGGGCATGGCACCGGCAGCACCG
GCAGCGGCAGCTCCGGCACCGCCTCCTCCGAGGACAACAACATGGCCGTCATCAAAGAGTTCATGCGCTT
CAAGGTGCGCATGGAGGGCTCCATGAACGGCCACGAGTTCGAGATCGAGGGCGAGGGCGAGGGCCGCCCC
TACGAGGGCACCCAGACCGCCAAGCTGAAGGTGACCAAGGGCGGCCCCCTGCCCTTCGCCTGGGACATCC
TGTCCCCCCAGTTCATGTACGGCTCCAAGGCGTACGTGAAGCACCCCGCCGACATCCCCGATTACAAGAA
GCTGTCCTTCCCCGAGGGCTTCAAGTGGGAGCGCGTGATGAACTTCGAGGACGGCGGTCTGGTGACCGTG
ACCCAGGACTCCTCCCTGCAGGACGGCACGCTGATCTACAAGGTGAAGATGCGCGGCACCAACTTCCCCC
CCGACGGCCCCGTAATGCAGAAGAAGACCATGGGCTGGGAGGCCTCCACCGAGCGCCTGTACCCCCGCGA
CGGCGTGCTGAAGGGCGAGATCCACCAGGCCCTGAAGCTGAAGGACGGCGGCCGCTACCTGGTGGAGTTC
AAGACCATCTACATGGCCAAGAAGCCCGTGCAACTGCCCGGCTACTACTACGTGGACACCAAGCTGGACA
TCACCTCCCACAACGAGGACTACACCATCGTGGAACAGTACGAGCGCTCCGAGGGCCGCCACCACCTGTT
CCTGTACGGCATGGACGAGCTGTACAAGCGGACCGGCGCTAGCGGAGGCGGATCTGGAGGCGGGAGCGGA
GGCGGTTCCGGAGGCGGGACTAGAGGAGTGCAGGTGGAAACCATCTCCCCAGGAGACGGGCGCACCTTCC
CCAAGCGCGGCCAGACCTGCGTGGTGCACTACACCGGGATGCTTGAAGATGGAAAGAAATTTGATTCCTC
CCGGGACAGAAACAAGCCCTTTAAGTTTATGCTAGGCAAGCAGGAGGTGATCCGAGGCTGGGAAGAAGGG
GTTGCCCAGATGAGTGTGGGTCAGAGAGCCAAACTGACTATATCTCCAGATTATGCCTATGGTGCCACTG
GGCACCCAGGCATCATCCCACCACATGCCACTCTCGTCTTCGATGTGGAGCTTCTAAAACTGGAAACTAG
TTATTGAGGATCATAATCAGCCATATCACATCTGTAGAGGTTTTACTTGCTTTAAAAAACCTCCCACACC
TCCCCCTGAACCTGAAACATAAAATGAATGCAATTGTTGTTGTTAACTTGTTTATTGCAGCTTATAATGG
TTACAAATAAAGCAATAGCATCACAAATTTCACAAATAAAGCATTTTTTTCACTGCATTCTAGTTGTGGT
TTGTCCAAACTCATCAATGTATCTTATCATGTCTGGATCCCCGGGTACCGAGCTCGAATTCGTAATCATG
TCATAGCTGTTTCCTGTGTGAAATTGTTATCCGCTCACAATTCCACACAACATACGAGCCGGAAGCATAA
AGTGTAAAGCCTGGGGTGCCTAATGAGTGAGCTAACTCACATTAATTGCGTTGCGCTCACTGCCCGCTTT
CCAGTCGGGAAACCTGTCGTGCCAGCTGCATTAATGAATCGGCCAACGCGCGGGGAGAGGCGGTTTGCGT
ATTGGGCGCTCTTCCGCTTCCTCGCTCACTGACTCGCTGCGCTCGGTCGTTCGGCTGCGGCGAGCGGTAT
CAGCTCACTCAAAGGCGGTAATACGGTTATCCACAGAATCAGGGGATAACGCAGGAAAGAACATGTGAGC
AAAAGGCCAGCAAAAGGCCAGGAACCGTAAAAAGGCCGCGTTGCTGGCGTTTTTCCATAGGCTCCGCCCC
CCTGACGAGCATCACAAAAATCGACGCTCAAGTCAGAGGTGGCGAAACCCGACAGGACTATAAAGATACC
AGGCGTTTCCCCCTGGAAGCTCCCTCGTGCGCTCTCCTGTTCCGACCCTGCCGCTTACCGGATACCTGTC
CGCCTTTCTCCCTTCGGGAAGCGTGGCGCTTTCTCATAGCTCACGCTGTAGGTATCTCAGTTCGGTGTAG
GTCGTTCGCTCCAAGCTGGGCTGTGTGCACGAACCCCCCGTTCAGCCCGACCGCTGCGCCTTATCCGGTA
ACTATCGTCTTGAGTCCAACCCGGTAAGACACGACTTATCGCCACTGGCAGCAGCCACTGGTAACAGGAT
TAGCAGAGCGAGGTATGTAGGCGGTGCTACAGAGTTCTTGAAGTGGTGGCCTAACTACGGCTACACTAGA
AGAACAGTATTTGGTATCTGCGCTCTGCTGAAGCCAGTTACCTTCGGAAAAAGAGTTGGTAGCTCTTGAT
CCGGCAAACAAACCACCGCTGGTAGCGGTGGTTTTTTTGTTTGCAAGCAGCAGATTACGCGCAGAAAAAA
AGGATCTCAAGAAGATCCTTTGATCTTTTCTACGGGGTCTGACGCTCAGTGGAACGAAAACTCACGTTAA
GGGATTTTGGTCATGAGATTATCAAAAAGGATCTTCACCTAGATCCTTTTAAATTAAAAATGAAGTTTTA
AATCAATCTAAAGTATATATGAGTAAACTTGGTCTGACAGTTACCAATGCTTAATCAGTGAGGCACCTAT
CTCAGCGATCTGTCTATTTCGTTCATCCATAGTTGCCTGACTCCCCGTCGTGTAGATAACTACGATACGG
GAGGGCTTACCATCTGGCCCCAGTGCTGCAATGATACCGCGAGACCCACGCTCACCGGCTCCAGATTTAT
CAGCAATAAACCAGCCAGCCGGAAGGGCCGAGCGCAGAAGTGGTCCTGCAACTTTATCCGCCTCCATCCA
GTCTATTAATTGTTGCCGGGAAGCTAGAGTAAGTAGTTCGCCAGTTAATAGTTTGCGCAACGTTGTTGCC
ATTGCTACAGGCATCGTGGTGTCACGCTCGTCGTTTGGTATGGCTTCATTCAGCTCCGGTTCCCAACGAT
CAAGGCGAGTTACATGATCCCCCATGTTGTGCAAAAAAGCGGTTAGCTCCTTCGGTCCTCCGATCGTTGT
CAGAAGTAAGTTGGCCGCAGTGTTATCACTCATGGTTATGGCAGCACTGCATAATTCTCTTACTGTCATG
CCATCCGTAAGATGCTTTTCTGTGACTGGTGAGTACTCAACCAAGTCATTCTGAGAATAGTGTATGCGGC
GACCGAGTTGCTCTTGCCCGGCGTCAATACGGGATAATACCGCGCCACATAGCAGAACTTTAAAAGTGCT
CATCATTGGAAAACGTTCTTCGGGGCGAAAACTCTCAAGGATCTTACCGCTGTTGAGATCCAGTTCGATG
TAACCCACTCGTGCACCCAACTGATCTTCAGCATCTTTTACTTTCACCAGCGTTTCTGGGTGAGCAAAAA
CAGGAAGGCAAAATGCCGCAAAAAAGGGAATAAGGGCGACACGGAAATGTTGAATACTCATACTCTTCCT
TTTTCAATATTATTGAAGCATTTATCAGGGTTATTGTCTCATGAGCGGATACATATTTGAATGTATTTAG
AAAAATAAACAAATAGGGGTTCCGCGCACATTTCCCCGAAAAGTGCCACCTGACGTCTAAGAAACCATTA
TTATCATGACATTAACCTATAAAAATAGGCGTATCACGAGGCCCTTTCGTCTCGCGCGTTTCGGTGATGA
CGGTGAAAACCTCTGACACATGCAGCTCCCGGAGACGGTCACAGCTTGTCTGTAAGCGGATGCCGGGAGC
AGACAAGCCCGTCAGGGCGCGTCAGCGGGTGTTGGCGGGTGTCGGGGCTGGCTTAACTATGCGGCATCAG
AGCAGATTGTACTGAGAGTGCACCATATGCGGTGTGAAATACCGCACAGATGCGTAAGGAGAAAATACCG
CATCAGGCGCCATTCGCCATTCAGGCTGCGCAACTGTTGGGAAGGGCGATCGGTGCGGGCCTCTTCGCTA
TTACGCCAGCTGGCGAAAGGGGGATGTGCTGCAAGGCGATTAAGTTGGGTAACGCCAGGGTTTTCCCAGT
CACGACGTTGTAAAACGACGGCCAGTGCCAAGTTGGGATCTTTGCATTGGCCCACGGCTCTCAGGATGGG
GATGCTCCCCTTCAGCACCCGGTTCCCCTTGGAAACTGATGGTCCTGGCTCTGTGGCATGGCAGTGGCAC
TGTGAGGAGCCCCCTACCAGCAGCACACAGTGGGGTTGGCACTGCCACGCTCCGGATGCCGCGCTCTGAT
CCAACCCCATAATCAAGGGAACCCGAATTGCCCCATCATTGCCCCCACCACCCCCATCCTGCCGGGCCCT
CACACCCCACGCTGCCTTCTGGTGACATTCCCCAGCCCAAACCCACGGCTTCATGGCTACCGCGGGGCAT
TTCCCATTGCCGCCCCATTATCAGCTCTGCACACCTCCCGCTGTACCCATGCCTCGTGGCTGCCCTTCTT
TGACGTATAATCTTCTAATTAATACCCGGCCTTGTCAAAGTGGAGCACAAACGTTAATTAATTCCCCAGC
AGGCAGGTAATTAACAGTGTGACTCCCTTTTTGCTGCGAGTGGGGCTGATACAGAGAGATGTGGCACTAT
GGAGCCCACGGGGTCCTGGCACTGGGTGCCCACGGAGGTCCCCATGTGCTGCAGTGTCACCGCCTCCGAG
GAGACAGTATTGTCCCTGCGGTGTCCCTGCAGCTCAGCTCTGTCCACAGGGCCACCTCCAGTTTGGAGGG
GACACAATGCAGCCCCGATGCAACCCATCCTCGCAGCATCCCAGGGACAAAGACCCCACTGCAAGACCGC
ACACAGGGCTGGGTCCCGCTCCCCTAATATCTACAGTGCTTCTTGCATGGCCCCTTAATCAATGCAGTTA
ATCAGCATGCGCTCATGCACCGCTCTGGAGCTGCAAAGCCCCTCGCAGCGCTGCTCACCAACACCGCGCA
CCGCCCCGGCCCAGCCTGCAGCACGCGCTGCAAACAGGAAAGAAACAAAATATTGCCCAAATGTAGGCAA
AGGCATTCGGCTGCCTTGACCTCCGCCGGGCCGGGCCCTGCCTGACTCAGCTCCTTACTCAGCGCTCGCT
TCCTCCCTCCGGCTGCCACCGCCGCAGCGCACACCCTGACAAAGAGTGGCCCTTAACGGGCTCTGAGGTG
CACCCAGCAGTGCACTCAGCAGTCCAAGGGCCGGCCTGGAGGTTTGCACCGCTACGTGCTGACATTAGCA
TTGAACTTGGCCCTGGGTAGTGCTGCAGGCCGGGCGGGGTGGGTGTAGAGAGTGCAGCGCGCGTTGCACC
CGGTGCCCCTTCCCCTCCCTTGCATCCCAGCAGGCTGCACCCCAGCACCAGGCCCGTGCATGCATGCTCC
TGGTGTTATTGCAGCCTGGTGCATGCATGCGTCTTGATGGTGCAGCGCTGTGCATGCATCCTCCTTGGTG
TGTAGCAGTCTAGTGCATGCATACCCCTCGGTGTTATTGCTGCTCTGTGCACGCACGCTCATTGTATCAC
TTCATCCCAGTGCATGCACTCACACTGGAGCGATTGCTGCTCGGTGCACGCACACTCATTGTATCACTGC
AGCTCAGTGGCTGCACGCACACCGGTGTTATTGCTGCTCGGTGCGTGCATGCACATCAGTGTCGCTGCAG
CTCAGTGCATGCACGCTCATTGCCCATCGCTATCCCTGCCTCTCCTGCTGGCGCTCCCCGGGAGGTGACT
TCAAGGGGACCGCAGGACCACCTCGGGGGTGGGGGGAGGGCTGCACACGCGGACCCCGCTCCCCCTCCCC
AACAAAGCACTGTGGAATCAAAAAGGGGGGAGGGGGGATGGAGGGGCGCGTCACACCCCCGCCCCACACC
CTCACC
