>Addgene plasmid #193941 | pBa.PEX3-tdTomato-FKBP | depositor partial sequence | sequence record 375777 | PEX
ATGCTGAGATCAATGTGGAATTTTCTGAAACGTCACAAAAAGAAATGCATCTTCCTGGGCACAGTCCTCG
GAGGAGTATATATCCTGGGAAAATATGGACAGAAAAAAATTAGAGAAATACAAGAAAGAGAAGCTGCAGA
ATACATTGCCCAAGCTCGGCGACAGTACCATTTTGAAAGCAACCAGAGGACTTGCAATATGACAGTGCTG
TCCATGCTGCCGACACTGAGAGAGGCCTTAATGCAGCAGCTCGACTCGGAGAGTCTCACAGCTCTGTTGA
AAAGCAGGCCTTCAAACAAGCTGGAAATATGGGAGGACCTAAAGATAATAAGTTTCACAAGAAGTATTGT
AGCTGTATATAGCACGTGTATGCTGGTGGTTCTTTTGCGAGTCCAGTTAAACATAATTGGTGGATATATT
TACCTGGATAATGCAACAGTTGGCAAAAATGGCACTACCGTTCTTGCTCCTCCGGATGTACAGCAGCAGT
ATTTATCAAGTATTCAACACCTCCTTGGAGACGGCCTCACAGAGTTGGTCACTGTCATTAAACAAGCTGT
ACAAAGGATCTTAGGAAGTGTCTCTCTTAAACATTCCTTGTCCCTTTTGGACTTGGAGCAAAAACTAAAA
GAAATCAGAATTCTTGTTGAGCAACATCAGTCTTCTTGGAATGATAAAGATGTGTCCAGGTCTTCACTGT
GCCAGTACATGATGCCAGATGAGGAGACACCATTGGCAGCTCAGGCCTATGGGCTTTCTCACAGAGATAT
CACCACTATTAAACTTCTCAATGAGACAAGAGACATGCTGGAAAGTCCAGATTTTAGTACAGTTTTGAAT
ACCTGTCTAAACAGAGGCTTCAGTCGGCTTCTAGACAACATGGCCGAATTCTTTCGACCCACTGAGCAGG
ACCTACAGCATGGTAACTCCATAAACAGTCTGTCCAGTGTCAGCCTGCCTTTAGCTAAGATAATTCCCAT
AGTGAACGGGCAGATCCATTCAGTTTGCAGTGAGACACCTAGTCATTTTGTGCAGGATCTGCTGATGATG
GAACAGGTGAAAGACTTTGCTGCTAACGTGTACGAAGCGTTTAGTACCCCCCAACAACTGGAGAAA
